>Addgene plasmid #87334 | pSUPER-retro-puro-shNup133-1 | addgene full sequence | sequence record 177293 | Addgene NGS Result
GCTCCTTTCGGTCGGGCGCTGCGGGTCGTGGGGCGGGCGTCAGGCACCGGGCTTGCGGGTCATGCACCAG
GTGCGCGGTCCTTCGGGCACCTCGACGTCGGCGGTGACGGTGAAGCCGAGCCGCTCGTAGAAGGGGAGGT
TGCGGGGCGCGGAGGTCTCCAGGAAGGCGGGCACCCCGGCGCGCTCGGCCGCCTCCACTCCGGGGAGCAC
GACGGCGCTGCCCAGACCCTTGCCCTGGTGGTCGGGCGAGACGCCGACGGTGGCCAGGAACCACGCGGGC
TCCTTGGGCCGGTGCGGCGCCAGGAGGCCTTCCATCTGTTGCTGCGCGGCCAGCCGGGAACCGCTCAACT
CGGCCATGCGCGGGCCGATCTCGGCGAACACCGCCCCCGCTTCGACGCTCTCCGGCGTGGTCCAGACCGC
CACCGCGGCGCCGTCGTCCGCGACCCACACCTTGCCGATGTCGAGCCCGACGCGCGTGAGGAAGAGTTCT
TGCAGCTCGGTGACCCGCTCGATGTGGCGGTCCGGATCGACGGTGTGGCGCGTGGCGGGGTAGTCGGCGA
ACGCGGCGGCGAGGGTGCGTACGGCCCTGGGGACGTCGTCGCGGGTGGCGAGGCGCACCGTGGGCTTGTA
CTCGGTCATGGTAAGCTAGCTTGGGCTGCAGGTCGAAAGGCCCGGAGATGAGGAAGAGGAGAACAGCGCG
GCAGACGTGCGCTTTTGAAGCGTGCAGAATGCCGGGCCTCCGGAGGACCTTCGGGCGCCCGCCCCGCCCC
TGAGCCCGCCCCTGAGCCCGCCCCCGGACCCACCCCTTCCCAGCCTCTGAGCCCAGAAAGCGAAGGAGCA
AAGCTGCTATTGGCCGCTGCCCCAAAGGCCTACCCGCTTCCATTGCTCAGCGGTGCTGTCCATCTGCACG
AGACTAGTGAGACGTGCTACTTCCATTTGTCACGTCCTGCACGACGCGAGCTGCGGGGCGGGGGGGAACT
TCCTGACTAGGGGAGGAGTAGAAGGTGGCGCGAAGGGGCCACCAAAGAACGGAGCCGGTTGGCGCCTACC
GGTGGATGTGGAATGTGTGCGAGGCCAGAGGCCACTTGTGTAGCGCCAAGTGCCCAGCGGGGCTGCTAAA
GCGCATGCTCCAGACTGCCTTGGGAAAAGCGCCTCCCCTACCCGGTAGAATTCGAACGCTGACGTCATCA
ACCCGCTCCAAGGAATCGCGGGCCCAGTGTCACTAGGCGGGAACACCCAGCGCGCGTGCGCCCTGGCAGG
AAGATGGCTGTGAGGGACAGGGGAGTGGCGCCCTGCAATATTTGCATGTCGCTATGTGTTCTGGGAAATC
ACCATAAACGTGAAATGTCTTTGGATTTGGGAATCTTATAAGTTCTGTATGAGACCACAGATCCCCTGTT
CAGGGACAAATATAATTCAAGAGATTATATTTGTCCCTGAACATTTTTCTCGAGAGATCGATCTAATTCC
GGCGCCTAGAGAAGGAGTGAGGGCTGGATAAAGGGAGGATCGAGGCGGGGTCGAACGAGGAGGTTCAAGG
GGGAGAGACGGGGCGGATGGAGGAAGAGGAGGCGGAGGCTTAGGGTGTACAAAGGGCTTGACCCAGGGAG
GGGGGTCAAAAGCCAAGGCTTCCCAGGTCACGATGTAGGGGACCTGGTCTGGGTGTCCATGCGGGCCAGG
TGAAAAGACCTTGATCTTAACCTGGGTGATGAGGTCTCGGTTAAAGGTGCCGTCTCGCGGCCATCCGACG
TTAAAGGTTGGCCATTCTGCAGAGCAGAAGGTAACCCAACGTCTCTTCTTGACATCTACCGACTGGTTGT
GAGCGATCCGCTCGACATCTTTCCAGTGACCTAAGGTCAAACTTAAGGGAGTGGTAACAGTCTGGCCCTA
ATTTTCAGACAAATACAGAAACACAGTCAGACAGAGACAACACAGAACGATGCTGCAGCGCTGCAGCAGA
CAAGACGCGCGGCTTCGGTTCCAAACCGAAAGCAAAAATTCAGACGGAGGCGGGAACTGTTTTAGGTTCT
CGTCTCCTACCAGAACCACATATCCTGACGGGGTCGGATTCCACATCGACTCCCTTCCTCAGGTCGGGCC
ACAAAAACGGCCCCCAAAGTCCCTGGGACGTCTCCCAGGGTTGCGGCCGGGTGTTCAGAACTCGTCAGTT
CCACCACGGGTCCGCCAGATACAGAGCTAGTTAGCTAACTAGTACAGACGCAGGCGCAAACATTAGATGC
CGGCACAAACACGCACAAAGACAGAGACAGACACGAAACGACCGCTGGCCAGCTTACCTCCCGGCGGGGG
GGTCGGTGGTCCCTGGGCAGGGGTCTCCAAATCTCGGTGGAACCTCCAAATGAAAGACCCCCGAGGTGGG
CAGTCAATCAATCTGAGGAGACCCTCCCAAGGATCAGCGAGTCCACGATTCGGATGCAAACAGCAAGAGG
CTTTATTGGGAATACGGGTACCCGGGCGACGCAGTCTATCGGAGGACTGGCGCGCCGAGTGAGGGGTTGT
GGGCTCTTTTATTGAGCTCGGGGAGCAGAAGCGCGCGAACAGAAGCGAGAAGCGAACTGATTGGTTAGTT
CAAATAAGGCACAGGGTCATTTCAGGTCCTTGGGGCACCCTGGAAACATCTGATGGTTCTCTAGAAACTG
CTGAGGGCGGGACCGCATCTGGGGACCATCTGTTCTTGGCCCTGAGCCGGGGCAGGAACTGCTTACCACA
GATATCCTGTTTGGCCCATATTCTGCTGTCTCTCTGTTCCTAACCTTGATCTGAACTTCTCTATTCTCAG
TTATGTATTTTCCATGCCTTGCAAAATGGCGTTACTTAAGCTAGCTTGCCAAACCTACAGGTGGGGTCTT
TCATTCCCCCCTTTTTCTGGAGACTAAATAAAATCTTTTATTTTATCTATGGCTCGTACTCTATAGGCTT
CAGCTGGTGATATTGTTGAGTCAAAACTAGAGCCTGGACCACTGATATCCTGTCTTTAACAAATTGGACT
AATCGCCTCTACGCCGGACGCATCGTGGCCGGCATCACCGGCGCCACAGGTGCGGTTGCTGGCGCCTATA
TCGCCGACATCACCGATGGGGAAGATCGGGCTCGCCACTTCGGGCTCATGAGCGCTTGTTTCGGCGTGGG
TATGGTGGCAGGCCCCGTGGCCGGGGGACTGTTGGGCGCCATCTCCTTGCATGCACCATTCCTTGCGCCG
TCGTTTTACAACGTCGTGACTGGGAAAACCCTGGCGTTACCCAACTTAATCGCCTTGCAGCACATCCCCC
TTTCGCCAGCTGGCGTAATAGCGAAGAGGCCCGCACCGATCGCCCTTCCCAACAGTTGCGCAGCCTGAAT
GGCGAATGGCGCCTGATGCGGTATTTTCTCCTTACGCATCTGTGCGGTATTTCACACCGCATATGGTGCA
CTCTCAGTACAATCTGCTCTGATGCCGCATAGTTAAGCCAGCCCCGACACCCGCCAACACCCGCTGACGC
GCCCTGACGGGCTTGTCTGCTCCCGGCATCCGCTTACAGACAAGCTGTGACCGTCTCCGGGAGCTGCATG
TGTCAGAGGTTTTCACCGTCATCACCGAAACGCGCGAGACGAAAGGGCCTCGTGATACGCCTATTTTTAT
AGGTTAATGTCATGATAATAATGGTTTCTTAGACGTCAGGTGGCACTTTTCGGGGAAATGTGCGCGGAAC
CCCTATTTGTTTATTTTTCTAAATACATTCAAATATGTATCCGCTCATGAGACAATAACCCTGATAAATG
CTTCAATAATATTGAAAAAGGAAGAGTATGAGTATTCAACATTTCCGTGTCGCCCTTATTCCCTTTTTTG
CGGCATTTTGCCTTCCTGTTTTTGCTCACCCAGAAACGCTGGTGAAAGTAAAAGATGCTGAAGATCAGTT
GGGTGCACGAGTGGGTTACATCGAACTGGATCTCAACAGCGGTAAGATCCTTGAGAGTTTTCGCCCCGAA
GAACGTTTTCCAATGATGAGCACTTTTAAAGTTCTGCTATGTGGCGCGGTATTATCCCGTATTGACGCCG
GGCAAGAGCAACTCGGTCGCCGCATACACTATTCTCAGAATGACTTGGTTGAGTACTCACCAGTCACAGA
AAAGCATCTTACGGATGGCATGACAGTAAGAGAATTATGCAGTGCTGCCATAACCATGAGTGATAACACT
GCGGCCAACTTACTTCTGACAACGATCGGAGGACCGAAGGAGCTAACCGCTTTTTTGCACAACATGGGGG
ATCATGTAACTCGCCTTGATCGTTGGGAACCGGAGCTGAATGAAGCCATACCAAACGACGAGCGTGACAC
CACGATGCCTGTAGCAATGGCAACAACGTTGCGCAAACTATTAACTGGCGAACTACTTACTCTAGCTTCC
CGGCAACAATTAATAGACTGGATGGAGGCGGATAAAGTTGCAGGACCACTTCTGCGCTCGGCCCTTCCGG
CTGGCTGGTTTATTGCTGATAAATCTGGAGCCGGTGAGCGTGGGTCTCGCGGTATCATTGCAGCACTGGG
GCCAGATGGTAAGCCCTCCCGTATCGTAGTTATCTACACGACGGGGAGTCAGGCAACTATGGATGAACGA
AATAGACAGATCGCTGAGATAGGTGCCTCACTGATTAAGCATTGGTAACTGTCAGACCAAGTTTACTCAT
ATATACTTTAGATTGATTTAAAACTTCATTTTTAATTTAAAAGGATCTAGGTGAAGATCCTTTTTGATAA
TCTCATGACCAAAATCCCTTAACGTGAGTTTTCGTTCCACTGAGCGTCAGACCCCGTAGAAAAGATCAAA
GGATCTTCTTGAGATCCTTTTTTTCTGCGCGTAATCTGCTGCTTGCAAACAAAAAAACCACCGCTACCAG
CGGTGGTTTGTTTGCCGGATCAAGAGCTACCAACTCTTTTTCCGAAGGTAACTGGCTTCAGCAGAGCGCA
GATACCAAATACTGTTCTTCTAGTGTAGCCGTAGTTAGGCCACCACTTCAAGAACTCTGTAGCACCGCCT
ACATACCTCGCTCTGCTAATCCTGTTACCAGTGGCTGCTGCCAGTGGCGATAAGTCGTGTCTTACCGGGT
TGGACTCAAGACGATAGTTACCGGATAAGGCGCAGCGGTCGGGCTGAACGGGGGGTTCGTGCACACAGCC
CAGCTTGGAGCGAACGACCTACACCGAACTGAGATACCTACAGCGTGAGCTATGAGAAAGCGCCACGCTT
CCCGAAGGGAGAAAGGCGGACAGGTATCCGGTAAGCGGCAGGGTCGGAACAGGAGAGCGCACGAGGGAGC
TTCCAGGGGGAAACGCCTGGTATCTTTATAGTCCTGTCGGGTTTCGCCACCTCTGACTTGAGCGTCGATT
TTTGTGATGCTCGTCAGGGGGGCGGAGCCTATGGAAAAACGCCAGCAACGCGGCCTTTTTACGGTTCCTG
GCCTTTTGCTGGCCTTTTGCTCACATGTTCTTTCCTGCGTTATCCCCTGATTCTGTGGATAACCGTATTA
CCGCCTTTGAGTGAGCTGATACCGCTCGCCGCAGCCGAACGACCGAGCGCAGCGAGTCAGTGAGCGAGGA
AGCGGAAGAGCGCCCAATACGCAAACCGCCTCTCCCCGCGCGTTGGCCGATTCATTAATGCAGCTGGCAC
GACAGGTTTCCCGACTGGAAAGCGGGCAGTGAGCGCAACGCAATTAATGTGAGTTAGCTCACTCATTAGG
CACCCCAGGCTTTACACTTTATGCTTCCGGCTCGTATGTTGTGTGGAATTGTGAGCGGATAACAATTTCA
CAATTCTCCCCAGCTCTTTCTGCGCTGTCCATAATGAACTATTTCAGGAGTATTGGAGTATGTGGATTCA
AAACAGTGGCTAATTGAGTCAGGATTACTTAATATTCGACTCCTACCCTCAGAATGTTGTTCTCCAACTT
CAAGAAACTGTTACCCATGAAAGACCCCCGCTGACGGGTAGTCAATCACTCAGAGGAGACCCTCCCAAGG
AACAGCGAGACCACAAGTCGGATGCAACTGCAAGAGGGTTTATTGGATACACGGGTACCCGGGCGACGCA
GTCTATCGGAGGACTGGCGCGCCGAGTGAGGGGTTGTGGGCTCTTTTATTGAGCTCGGGGAGCAGAAGCG
CGCGAACAGAAGCGAGAAGCGAACTGATTGGTTAGTTCAAATAAGGCACAGGGTCATTTCAGGTCCTTGG
GGCACCCTGGAAACATCTGATGGTTCTCTAGCTTGCCAAACCTACAGGTGGGGTCTTTCATTCCCCCCTT
TTTCTGGAGACTAAATAAAATCTTTTATTTTATCGATGCATGGGGTCGTGC
Features (pLannotate 1.2.2; 20 found; start..end, strand, type, name):
     40..639     -  CDS            PuroR: puromycin N-acetyltransferase; pac from Streptomyces alboniger; confers resistance to puromycin
    664..1163    -  promoter       PGK promoter: mouse phosphoglycerate kinase 1 promoter
   1174..1388    +  promoter       H1 promoter: human H1 RNA promoter
   1471..1887    -  CDS            gag (truncated): truncated Moloney murine leukemia virus (MMLV) gag gene lacking the start codon
   1954..2295    -  misc_feature   MESV Ψ: packaging signal of murine embryonic stem cell virus
   2359..2875    -  LTR            5' LTR: 5' long terminal repeat from murine embryonic stem cell virus
   2917..3015    -  CDS            env (fragment): murine leukemia virus gPr80 envelope polyprotein precursor; env; proteolytically cleaved into gp70SU and p15TM subunits
   3016..3217    +  CDS            TcR (fragment): tetracycline efflux protein; tet; confers resistance to tetracycline
   3217..3366    +  CDS            lacZα (fragment): LacZα fragment of β-galactosidase; lacZ fragment
   3372..3471    -  misc_feature   bom (fragment): basis of mobility region from pBR322
   3573..3608    -  CDS            rop (fragment): Rop protein, which maintains plasmids at low copy number; rop
   3703..3807    +  promoter       AmpR promoter: bla
   3808..4668    +  CDS            AmpR: β-lactamase; bla; confers resistance to ampicillin, carbenicillin, and related antibiotics
   4839..5427    +  rep_origin     ori: high-copy-number ColE1/pMB1/pBR322/pUC origin of replication
   5610..5702    +  CDS            lacI (fragment): lac repressor; lacI; The lac repressor binds to the lac operator to inhibit transcription in E. coli. This inhibition can be relieved by adding lactose or isopropyl-β-D-thiogalactopyranoside (IPTG).
   5715..5736    +  protein_bind   CAP binding site: CAP binding activates transcription in the presence of cAMP. E. coli catabolite activator protein
   5751..5781    +  promoter       lac promoter: promoter for the E. coli lac operon
   5789..5805    +  protein_bind   lac operator: The lac repressor binds to the lac operator to inhibit transcription in E. coli. This inhibition can be relieved by adding lactose or isopropyl-β-D-thiogalactopyranoside (IPTG). lac repressor encoded by lacI
   5967..6261    -  LTR            3' LTR (ΔU3) (fragment): self-inactivating 3' long terminal repeat (LTR) from Moloney murine leukemia virus
   6258..6292    -  LTR            3' LTR (ΔU3) (fragment): self-inactivating 3' long terminal repeat (LTR) from Moloney murine leukemia virus
