[The description below was written by a language model from this plasmid's Addgene catalogue record and pLannotate feature annotations shown in this document.]
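Description:
pSUPER-retro-puro-shNup133-1 is a gammaretroviral RNAi vector built on the commercial pSUPER.retro.puro backbone and designed to express a short hairpin RNA against human Nup133, a nuclear pore complex component. It is propagated in E. coli using a high-copy ColE1/pUC-type origin and an ampicillin resistance gene (β-lactamase with its own promoter). The annotated sequence is about 6.35 kb. The small fragments annotated as tetracycline resistance, lacZα, lacI, rop, bom and env, along with the lac promoter/operator elements, appear to be backbone remnants rather than functional parts.

The retroviral portion comprises a murine embryonic stem cell virus 5' LTR, the MESV Ψ packaging signal, a truncated MMLV gag region lacking its start codon, and a U3-deleted, self-inactivating 3' LTR. Together these allow the genomic RNA to be packaged into virions when gag, pol and env are supplied in trans by a packaging cell line, and then to integrate into target cells. After integration, the U3 deletion silences LTR-driven transcription. Between the LTRs sit two independent cassettes. The human H1 promoter, an RNA polymerase III promoter, drives the shRNA, which was cloned between BglII (destroyed) and XhoI sites; the hairpin itself is not annotated as a separate feature in the table. The mouse PGK promoter drives puromycin N-acetyltransferase, allowing selection of transduced or transfected mammalian cells.

The plasmid is used for stable or transient knockdown of Nup133 in human cells. The associated publication concerns estimating the stoichiometry of the nuclear pore complex with a single-molecule fluorescence standard. The "-1" in the name suggests it is one of several hairpins against this target, although the record does not say so.
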