Addgene plasmid #87334: pSUPER-retro-puro-shNup133-1
Purpose: To express shRNA against human Nup133
Depositing lab: Lei Lu. Depositing organization: Nanyang Technological University. Publication: The development of a single molecule fluorescence standard and its application in estimating the stoichiometry of the nuclear pore complex. Tie HC, Madugula V, Lu L. Biochem Biophys Res Commun. 2016 Sep 30;478(4):1694-9. doi: 10.1016/j.bbrc.2016.09.005. Epub 2016 Sep 6. PubMed 27613095.
Backbone
  Vector backbone: pSUPER.retro.puro
  Backbone manufacturer: OligoEngine
  Backbone size w/o insert (bp): 6349
  Vector type: Mammalian Expression, RNAi
  Selectable markers: Puromycin
Growth in bacteria
  Bacterial resistance: Ampicillin, 100 μg/mL
  Growth temperature: 37°C
  Growth strain: NEB Stable
  Copy number: Unknown
Gene/Insert
  Gene/Insert name: shRNA against human Nup133
  gRNA/shRNA sequence: tgttcagggacaaatataa
  Species: H. sapiens (human)
  Promoter: H1
  Cloning method: Restriction Enzyme; 5′ cloning site Bglll (destroyed during cloning); 3′ cloning site XhoI (not destroyed)
  Sequencing primers: 5′ GGAAGCCTTGGCTTTTG
Terms and licenses: Academic/Nonprofit Terms; Industry Terms: Not Available to Industry
How to cite: pSUPER-retro-puro-shNup133-1 was a gift from Lei Lu (Addgene plasmid # 87334 ; http://n2t.net/addgene:87334 ; RRID:Addgene_87334)
