>Addgene plasmid #87334 | pSUPER-retro-puro-shNup133-1 | addgene partial sequence | sequence record 178202 | MSCV-rev 5'-CAGCGGGGCTGCTAAAGCGCATGC-3'
GCGCCTCCCCTACCCGGTAGAATTCGAACGCTGACGTCATCAACCCGCTCCAAGGAATCGCGGGCCCAGT
GTCACTAGGCGGGAACACCCAGCGCGCGTGCGCCCTGGCAGGAAGATGGCTGTGAGGGACAGGGGAGTGG
CGCCCTGCAATATTTGCATGTCGCTATGTGTTCTGGGAAATCACCATAAACGTGAAATGTCTTTGGATTT
GGGAATCTTATAAGTTCTGTATGAGACCACAGATCCCCTGTTCAGGGACAAATATAATTCAAGAGATTAT
ATTTGTCCCTGAACATTTTTCTCGAGAGATCGATCTAATTCCGGCGCCTAGAGAAGGAGTGAGGGCTGGA
TAAAGGGAGGATCGAGGCGGGGTCGAACGAGGAGGTTCAAGGGGGAGAGACGGGGCGGATGGAGGAAGAG
GAGGCGGAGGCTTAGGGTGTACAAAGGGCTTGACCCAGGGAGGGGGGTCAAAAGCCAAGGCTTCCCAGGT
CACGATGTAGGGGACCTGGTCTGGGTGTCCATGCGGGCCAGGTGAAAAGACCTTGATCTTAACCTGGGTG
ATGAGGTCTCGGTTAAAGGTGCCGTCTCGCGGCCATCCGACGTTAAAGGTTGGCCATTCTGCAGAGCAGA
AGGTAACCCAACGTCTCTTCTTGACATCTACCGACTGGTTGTGAGCGATCCGCTCGACATCTTTCCAGTG
ACCTAAGGTCAAACTTAAGGGAGTGGTAACAGTCTGGCCCTAATTTTCAGACAAATACAGA
